Addgene plasmid #222426: mEGFP-PLIN3
Depositing lab: Stephen Royle. Publication: Nondisruptive inducible labeling of ER-membrane contact sites using the Lamin B receptor. Downie L, Ferrandiz N, Courthold E, Jones M, Royle SJ. PLoS Biol. 2025 Jul 10;23(7):e3003249. doi: 10.1371/journal.pbio.3003249. eCollection 2025 Jul. PubMed 40638559.
Backbone
  Vector backbone: pmEGFP-C1
  Vector type: Mammalian Expression
Growth in bacteria
  Bacterial resistance: Kanamycin, 50 μg/mL
  Growth temperature: 37°C
  Growth strain: DH5alpha
  Copy number: Unknown
Gene/Insert
  Gene/Insert name: PLIN3
  Species: H. sapiens (human)
  Entrez Gene: PLIN3 (a.k.a. M6PRBP1, PP17, TIP47)
  Tag / fusion protein: mEGFP (N terminal on insert)
  Cloning method: Gene Synthesis
Terms and licenses: Academic/Nonprofit Terms; Industry Terms: Not Available to Industry
Depositor comments: Please visit https://doi.org/10.1101/2024.05.31.596797 for bioRxiv preprint.
How to cite: mEGFP-PLIN3 was a gift from Stephen Royle (Addgene plasmid # 222426 ; http://n2t.net/addgene:222426 ; RRID:Addgene_222426)
