[The description below was written by a language model from this plasmid's Addgene catalogue record and pLannotate feature annotations shown in this document.]
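Description:
mEGFP-PLIN3 is a mammalian expression plasmid of about 6.0 kb built on the pmEGFP-C1 backbone. It encodes human perilipin 3 (PLIN3, also known as TIP47 or M6PRBP1) fused at its N terminus to monomeric enhanced GFP. The fusion is transcribed from the human cytomegalovirus immediate early enhancer and promoter, which gives strong constitutive expression in most transfected mammalian cell lines. Transcription is terminated by an SV40 polyadenylation signal downstream of the remnant multiple cloning site. In the annotated sequence the mEGFP and PLIN3 open reading frames lie in the same orientation, separated only by a short linker, consistent with a single in-frame fusion protein. The catalogue records that the insert was produced by gene synthesis.

In bacteria the plasmid replicates from a high-copy ColE1/pUC-type origin and is selected with kanamycin. Resistance comes from the Tn5 aminoglycoside phosphotransferase (NeoR/KanR) gene, which is preceded by both a bacterial bla promoter and the SV40 enhancer/early promoter and followed by an HSV TK polyadenylation signal. The same cassette can therefore confer G418 resistance in mammalian cells. An f1 origin is also present, allowing single-stranded DNA production. The short ble, bGH poly(A) and large T antigen fragments in the feature table appear to be incidental backbone matches rather than functional elements.

The record does not spell out the intended application. The associated publication concerns inducible labelling of ER-membrane contact sites, so a plausible use is live-cell fluorescence imaging of PLIN3, a protein generally known to associate with lipid droplets.
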