Features (pLannotate 1.2.2; 15 found; start..end, strand, type, name):
    273..377     -  promoter       AmpR promoter: bla
    404..832     +  rep_origin     f1 ori (sequence partly withheld): f1 bacteriophage origin of replication; arrow indicates direction of (+) strand synthesis
    866..987     -  polyA_signal   SV40 poly(A) signal: SV40 polyadenylation signal
   1010..1094    -  CDS            large T antigen (fragment): large T antigen from SV40 (simian virus 40)
   1111..1158    -  misc_feature   MCS (fragment): multiple cloning site
   1162..2463    -  CDS            PLIN3: PLIN3_HUMAN - Also known as M6PRBP1, TIP47. Experimental evidence at protein level: Swiss-Prot protein existence level 1. Required for the transport of mannose 6-phosphate receptors (MPR) from endosomes to the trans-Golgi network. From Homo sapiens (Human).
   2473..3189    -  CDS            mEGFP: mEGFP is a basic (constitutively fluorescent) green fluorescent protein published in 2002, derived from Aequorea victoria. It has moderate acid sensitivity.
   3234..3437    -  promoter       CMV promoter: human cytomegalovirus (CMV) immediate early promoter
   3438..3741    -  enhancer       CMV enhancer: human cytomegalovirus immediate early enhancer
   3916..4504    -  rep_origin     ori: high-copy-number ColE1/pMB1/pBR322/pUC origin of replication
   4726..4742    +  polyA_signal   bGH poly(A) signal (fragment): bovine growth hormone polyadenylation signal
   4833..4880    -  polyA_signal   HSV TK poly(A) signal: herpes simplex virus thymidine kinase polyadenylation signal (Cole and Stacy, 1985)
   4939..5091    -  CDS            ble (fragment): BLE_KLEPN - Experimental evidence at protein level: Swiss-Prot protein existence level 1. Binding protein with a strong affinity to the bleomycin family of antibiotics. Binds to CL990; an antimitotic-antibiotic compound. From Klebsiella pneumoniae.
   5112..5906    -  CDS            NeoR/KanR: aminoglycoside phosphotransferase from Tn5; aph(3')-II (or nptII); confers resistance to neomycin, kanamycin, and G418 (Geneticin®)
   5941..271     -  promoter       SV40 promoter (across the origin): SV40 enhancer and early promoter
>Addgene plasmid #222426 | mEGFP-PLIN3 | addgene full sequence | sequence record 439256 | Addgene NGS Result
AAAAAAAATTAGTCAGCCATGGGGCGGAGAATGGGCGGAACTGGGCGGAGTTAGGGGCGGGATGGGCGGA
GTTAGGGGCGGGACTATGGTTGCTGACTAATTGAGATGCATGCTTTGCATACTTCTGCCTGCTGGGGAGC
CTGGGGACTTTCCACACCTGGTTGCTGACTAATTGAGATGCATGCTTTGCATACTTCTGCCTGCTGGGGA
GCCTGGGGACTTTCCACACCCTAACTGACACACATTCCACAGCTGGTTCTTTCCGCCTCAGGACTCTTCC
TTTTTCAATATTATTGAAGCATTTATCAGGGTTATTGTCTCATGAGCGGATACATATTTGAATGTATTTA
GAAAAATAAACAAATAGGGGTTCCGCGCACATTTCCCCGAAAAGTGCCACCTG
[124 nt withheld, positions 404-527]
C
[91 nt withheld, positions 529-619]
A
[49 nt withheld, positions 621-669]
CCTTTGACGTTGGAGTCCACGTTCTTT
[37 nt withheld, positions 697-733]
ACCCTATCTCGGTCTATTCTTTTGATTTATAAGGGATTTTGCCGATTTCGGCCTATTGGTTAAAAAATGA
GCTGATTTAACAAAAATTTAACGCGAATTTTAACAAAATATTAACGCTTACAATTTACGCGTTAAGATAC
ATTGATGAGTTTGGACAAACCACAACTAGAATGCAGTGAAAAAAATGCTTTATTTGTGAAATTTGTGATG
CTATTGCTTTATTTGTAACCATTATAAGCTGCAATAAACAAGTTAACAACAACAATTGCATTCATTTTAT
GTTTCAGGTTCAGGGGGAGGTGTGGGAGGTTTTTTAAAGCAAGTAAAACCTCTACAAATGTGGTATGGCT
GATTATGATCAGTTATCTAGATCCGGTGGATCCCGGGCCCGCGGTACCGTCGACTGCAGAATTCGAAGCT
TGAGCCTACTTCTTCTCCTCCGGGGCTTTCTCAGTGATTCCAGGGGCAAAGGGTCCCACGAGCCACGTGA
CAGGTGTGTTCTGGGCCACATATTCCACCATGTGGTCCAGGGCCTCGCGGGCGCTGGCGACACGCTCACG
GCTCTGGGCCAGAATGCTGCTGGACAGGTCCTGGAAGGAGTGGATGCTGGAAAACGTGGCCTGGAGGTCC
TCCACCTGGCGGCGGGCCTGCTGCACCTGGTCCTTCACATTGGTGGGGAGGCCCTGAATGCTGGACCCCA
GGGAGGTACAGGTGGCCTGCAGTTGCTGGGCAATGTCCCGGAACATGGTGAGCGCCCGGGACTCGACCTG
CTCTGGCTTGGGCGGCTCCTTCTCGGGGCCCTGGAGCTGCTTCTGGTTCCAGCTGAGCCACATCTGGTGC
AGCTTCTCCTGGCCTTCCACCAGCTTCTGATCAACGCCTTGCTTGACAGTTTCCATCAGGCTTAGGACCT
GCGACAGCTGCAGCAGAGCCTCCTGTGCCCTCTGCTTGGTGGCTCGAAGCTTGCCCAGCGAGTGCTCATA
GGCGTGCTGCCGCAGCCTCTCCGACAGGGAGCCCAGACGTACGAAGTAGCTCTGTTCCTGCCGCTGCTGC
TGCACGGACGCGACGTCAAAGCCATCCAGGGATGTGGCGATGCGGGCCAGTTCGGCATCCGTAAGGGGCA
GGTGGTTGTCCGCCCACTCCTCCGACTTCCCCAGCACCGTGTCGACCCCACTCAACACCATCTGGCCCAA
GCGGGAGCCCATGACCGATTGGACGCCGCCGGTCACTACGGACTTTGTCTTGTCCACGCCGCTCTGCACA
GCACCGCGGGTCGCGTCCACCGCCTCCGACAATTGGGTGGCCACCGTGTCCTTGGCGCTAGACACCATCT
CTTGGGCCCCCGACACCTTAGACGACACAAGCTCCTTGGTGTCCGCCAGGACCTTCTCCGTGGGCTGCTG
CAGGATGGGGAGGTTCTCCTCCAACTTGTCCAGCCCCCTGTGGGCGTATTCGCTGGCTGATGCAATCTGG
GGCTCCAGCTTGGAGAGGATCGGCTGAGCCCCGCTGACAGCAGCCGCCGTGAGGGTCCTCACTCCCTTCT
CTGCTGCGTCGCAGACAGTCTTGATGTGCGGGTAGCTCTCCTTGGTGGAGGCATAGGCTGCGGACACCAT
GTCGCAGGTGGAGCTGATCAGAGGCATGCTGGCCACACGGTCCACCACACTGGGCTGCTGTACCGGTTCT
TCCACTGTCACCTGGGTGCTGCCATCAGCCTCTGCCCCGTCGGCAGACATGAGTCCGGACTTGTACAGCT
CGTCCATGCCGAGAGTGATCCCGGCGGCGGTCACGAACTCCAGCAGGACCATGTGATCGCGCTTCTCGTT
GGGGTCTTTGCTCAGCTTGGACTGGGTGCTCAGGTAGTGGTTGTCGGGCAGCAGCACGGGGCCGTCGCCG
ATGGGGGTGTTCTGCTGGTAGTGGTCGGCGAGCTGCACGCTGCCGTCCTCGATGTTGTGGCGGATCTTGA
AGTTCACCTTGATGCCGTTCTTCTGCTTGTCGGCCATGATATAGACGTTGTGGCTGTTGTAGTTGTACTC
CAGCTTGTGCCCCAGGATGTTGCCGTCCTCCTTGAAGTCGATGCCCTTCAGCTCGATGCGGTTCACCAGG
GTGTCGCCCTCGAACTTCACCTCGGCGCGGGTCTTGTAGTTGCCGTCGTCCTTGAAGAAGATGGTGCGCT
CCTGGACGTAGCCTTCGGGCATGGCGGACTTGAAGAAGTCGTGCTGCTTCATGTGGTCGGGGTAGCGGCT
GAAGCACTGCACGCCGTAGGTCAGGGTGGTCACGAGGGTGGGCCAGGGCACGGGCAGCTTGCCGGTGGTG
CAGATGAACTTCAGGGTCAGCTTGCCGTAGGTGGCATCGCCCTCGCCCTCGCCGGACACGCTGAACTTGT
GGCCGTTTACGTCGCCGTCCAGCTCGACCAGGATGGGCACCACCCCGGTGAACAGCTCCTCGCCCTTGCT
CACCATGGTGGCGACCGGTAGCGCTAGCGGATCTGACGGTTCACTAAACCAGCTCTGCTTATATAGACCT
CCCACCGTACACGCCTACCGCCCATTTGCGTCAATGGGGCGGAGTTGTTACGACATTTTGGAAAGTCCCG
TTGATTTTGGTGCCAAAACAAACTCCCATTGACGTCAATGGGGTGGAGACTTGGAAATCCCCGTGAGTCA
AACCGCTATCCACGCCCATTGATGTACTGCCAAAACCGCATCACCATGGTAATAGCGATGACTAATACGT
AGATGTACTGCCAAGTAGGAAAGTCCCATAAGGTCATGTACTGGGCATAATGCCAGGCGGGCCATTTACC
GTCATTGACGTCAATAGGGGGCGTACTTGGCATATGATACACTTGATGTACTGCCAAGTGGGCAGTTTAC
CGTAAATACTCCACCCATTGACGTCAATGGAAAGTCCCTATTGGCGTTACTATGGGAACATACGTCATTA
TTGACGTCAATGGGCGGGGGTCGTTGGGCGGTCAGCCAGGCGGGCCATTTACCGTAAGTTATGTAACGCG
GAACTCCATATATGGGCTATGAACTAATGACCCCGTAATTGATTACTATTAATAACTAATGCATGGCGGT
AATACGGTTATCCACAGAATCAGGGGATAACGCAGGAAAGAACATGTGAGCAAAAGGCCAGCAAAAGGCC
AGGAACCGTAAAAAGGCCGCGTTGCTGGCGTTTTTCCATAGGCTCCGCCCCCCTGACGAGCATCACAAAA
ATCGACGCTCAAGTCAGAGGTGGCGAAACCCGACAGGACTATAAAGATACCAGGCGTTTCCCCCTGGAAG
CTCCCTCGTGCGCTCTCCTGTTCCGACCCTGCCGCTTACCGGATACCTGTCCGCCTTTCTCCCTTCGGGA
AGCGTGGCGCTTTCTCATAGCTCACGCTGTAGGTATCTCAGTTCGGTGTAGGTCGTTCGCTCCAAGCTGG
GCTGTGTGCACGAACCCCCCGTTCAGCCCGACCGCTGCGCCTTATCCGGTAACTATCGTCTTGAGTCCAA
CCCGGTAAGACACGACTTATCGCCACTGGCAGCAGCCACTGGTAACAGGATTAGCAGAGCGAGGTATGTA
GGCGGTGCTACAGAGTTCTTGAAGTGGTGGCCTAACTACGGCTACACTAGAAGAACAGTATTTGGTATCT
GCGCTCTGCTGAAGCCAGTTACCTTCGGAAAAAGAGTTGGTAGCTCTTGATCCGGCAAACAAACCACCGC
TGGTAGCGGTGGTTTTTTTGTTTGCAAGCAGCAGATTACGCGCAGAAAAAAAGGATCTCAAGAAGATCCT
TTGATCTTTTCTACGGGGTCTGACGCTCAGTGGAACGAAAACTCACGTTAAGGGATTTTGGTCATGAGAT
TATCAAAAAGGATCTTCACCTAGATCCTTTTAAATTAAAAATGAAGTTTTAAATCAATCTAAAGTATATA
TGAGTAACCTGAGGCTATGGCAGGGCCTGCCGCCCCGACGTTGGCTGCGAGCCCTGGGCCTTCACCCGAA
CTTGGGGGGTGGGGTGGGGAAAAGGAAGAAACGCGGGCGTATTGGCCCCAATGGGGTCTCGGTGGGGTAT
CGACAGAGTGCCAGCCCTGGGACCGAACCCCGCGTTTATGAACAAACGACCCAACACCGTGCGTTTTATT
CTGTCTTTTTATTGCCGTCATAGCGCGGGTTCCTTCCGGTATTGTCTCCTTCCGTGTTTCAGTTAGCCTC
CCCCTAGGGTGGGCGAAGAACTCCAGCATGAGATCCCCGCGCTGGAGGATCATCCAGCCGGCGTCCCGGA
AAACGATTCCGAAGCCCAACCTTTCATAGAAGGCGGCGGTGGAATCGAAATCTCGTGATGGCAGGTTGGG
CGTCGCTTGGTCGGTCATTTCGAACCCCAGAGTCCCGCTCAGAAGAACTCGTCAAGAAGGCGATAGAAGG
CGATGCGCTGCGAATCGGGAGCGGCGATACCGTAAAGCACGAGGAAGCGGTCAGCCCATTCGCCGCCAAG
CTCTTCAGCAATATCACGGGTAGCCAACGCTATGTCCTGATAGCGGTCCGCCACACCCAGCCGGCCACAG
TCGATGAATCCAGAAAAGCGGCCATTTTCCACCATGATATTCGGCAAGCAGGCATCGCCATGGGTCACGA
CGAGATCCTCGCCGTCGGGCATGCTCGCCTTGAGCCTGGCGAACAGTTCGGCTGGCGCGAGCCCCTGATG
CTCTTCGTCCAGATCATCCTGATCGACAAGACCGGCTTCCATCCGAGTACGTGCTCGCTCGATGCGATGT
TTCGCTTGGTGGTCGAATGGGCAGGTAGCCGGATCAAGCGTATGCAGCCGCCGCATTGCATCAGCCATGA
TGGATACTTTCTCGGCAGGAGCAAGGTGAGATGACAGGAGATCCTGCCCCGGCACTTCGCCCAATAGCAG
CCAGTCCCTTCCCGCTTCAGTGACAACGTCGAGCACAGCTGCGCAAGGAACGCCCGTCGTGGCCAGCCAC
GATAGCCGCGCTGCCTCGTCTTGCAGTTCATTCAGGGCACCGGACAGGTCGGTCTTGACAAAAAGAACCG
GGCGCCCCTGCGCTGACAGCCGGAACACGGCGGCATCAGAGCAGCCGATTGTCTGTTGTGCCCAGTCATA
GCCGAATAGCCTCTCCACCCAAGCGGCCGGAGAACCTGCGTGCAATCCATCTTGTTCAATCATGCGAAAC
GATCCTCATCCTGTCTCTTGATCGATCTTTGCAAAAGCCTAGGCCTCCAAAAAAGCCTCCTCACTACTTC
TGGAATAGCTCAGAGGCCGAGGCGGCCTCGGCCTCTGCATAAAT
